>Addgene plasmid #240763 | SAGA014 | addgene full sequence | sequence record 483928 | Addgene NGS Result
TTAATTAAGCGTTGCGCTTAATCTTTCTGCGAATTGAGATGACGCCACTGGCTGGGCGTCATCCCGGTTT
CCCGGGTAAACACCACCGAAAAATAGTTACTATCTTCAAAGCCACATTCGGTCGAAATATCACTGATTAA
CAGGCGGCTATGCTGGAGAAGATATTGCGCATGACACACTCTGACCTGTCGCAGATATTGATTGATGGTC
ATTCCAGTCTGCTGGCGAAATTGCTGACGCAAAACGCGCTCACTGCACGATGCCTCATCACAAAATTTAT
CCAGCGCAAAGGGACTTTTCAGGCTAGCCGCCAGCCGGGTAATCAGCTTATCCAGCAACGTTTCGCTGGA
TGTTGGCGGCAACGAATCACTGGTGTAACGATGGCGATTCAGCAACATCACCAACTGCCCGAACAGCAAC
TCAGCCATTTCGTTAGCAAACGGCACATGCTGACTACTTTCATGCTCAAGCTGACCAATAACCTGCCGCG
CCTGCGCCATCCCCATGCTACCTAAGCGCCAGTGTGGTTGCCCTGCGCTGGCGTTAAATCCCGGAATCGC
CCCCTGCCAGTCAAGATTCAGCTTCAGACGCTCCGGGCAATAAATAATATTCTGCAAAACCAGATCGTTA
ACGGAAGCGTAGGAGTGTTTATCATCAGCATGAATGTAAAAGAGATCGCCACGGGTAATGCGATAAGGGC
GATCGTTGAGTACATGCAGGCCATTACCGCGCCAGACAATCACCAGCTCACAAAAATCATGTGTATGTTC
AGCAAAGACATCTTGCGGATAACGGTCAGCCACAGCGACTGCCTGCTGGTCGCTGGCAAAAAAATCATCT
TTGAGAAGTTTTAACTGATGCGCCACCGTGGCTACCTCGGCCAGAGAACGAAGTTGATTATTCGCAATAT
GGCGTACAAATACGTTGAGAAGATTCGCGTTATTGCAGAAAGCCATCCCGTCCCTGGCGAATATCACGCG
GTGACCAGTTAAACTCTCGGCGAAAAAGCGTCGAAAAGTGGTTACTGTCGCTGAATCCACAGCGATAGGC
GATGTCAGTAACGCTGGCCTCGCTGTGGCGTAGCAGATGTCGGGCTTTCATCAGTCGCAGGCGGTTCAGG
TATCGCTGAGGCGTCAGTCCCGTTTGCTGCTTAAGCTGCCGATGTAGCGTACGCAGTGAAAGAGAAAATT
GATCCGCCACGGCATCCCAATTCACCTCATCGGCAAAATGGTCCTCCAGCCAGGCCAGAAGCAAGTTGAG
ACGTGATGCGCTGTTTTCCAGGTTCTCCTGCAAACTGCTTTTACGCAGCAAGAGCAGTAATTGCATAAAC
AAGATCTCGCGACTGGCGGTCGAGGGTAAATCATTTTCCCCTTCCTGCTGTTCCATCTGTGCAACCAGCT
GTCGCACCTGCTGCAATACGCTGTGGTTAACGCGCCAGTGAGACGGATACTGCCCATCCAGCTCTTGTGG
CAGCAACTGATTCAGCCCGGCGAGAAACTGAAATCGATCCGGCGAGCGATACAGCACATTGGTCAGACAC
AGATTATCGGTATGTTCATACAGATGCCGATCATGATCGCGTACGAAACAGACCGTGCCACCGGTGATGG
TATAGGGCTGCCCATTAAACACATGAATACCCGTGCCATGTTCGACAATCACAATTTCATGAAAATCATG
ATGATGTTCAGGAAAATCCGCCTGCGGGAGCCGGGGTTCTATCGCCACGGACGCGTTACCAGACGGAAAA
AAATCCACACTATGTAATACGGTCATACTGGCCTCCTGATGTCGTCAACACGGCGAAATAGTAATCACGA
GGTCAGGTTCTTACCTTAAATTTTCGACGGAAAACCACGTAAAAAACGTCGATTTTTCAAGATACAGCGT
GAATTTTCAGGAAATGCGGTGAGCATCACATCACCACAATTCAGCAAATTGTGAACATCATCACGTTCAT
CTTTCCCTGGTTGCCAATGGCCCATTTTCTTGTCAGTAACGAGAAGGTCGCGAATCCAGGCGCTTTTTAG
ACTGGTCGTATACTAGAGATTAAAGAGGAGAAACTATATATGAAAGCAATTTTCGTACTGAAACATCTTA
ATCATGCTAAGGAGGTTTTCTAATGAGCAAAGGAGAAGAACTTTTCACTGGAGTTGTGCCAATTCTTGTT
GAATTAGATGGTGATGTTAATGGGCACAAATTTTCTGTCAGTGGAGAGGGTGAAGGTGATGCTACATACG
GAAAACTCACCCTTAAATTTATTTGCACTACTGGAAAACTACCTGTTCCATGGCCAACACTTGTCACTAC
TCTGACCTATGGCGTTCAATGCTTTTCCCGTTATCCGGATCACATGAAACGGCATGACTTTTTCAAGAGT
GCCATGCCCGAAGGTTATGTACAGGAACGCACTATATCTTTCAAAGATGACGGGAACTACAAGACGCGTG
CTGAAGTCAAGTTTGAAGGTGATACCCTTGTTAATCGTATCGAGTTAAAGGGTATTGATTTTAAAGAAGA
TGGAAACATTCTCGGACACAAACTAGAGTACAACTATAACTCACACAATGTATACATCACGGCAGACAAA
CAAAAGAATGGAATCAAAGCTAACTTCAAAATTCGCCACAACATTGAAGATGGTTCCGTTCAACTAGCAG
ACCATTATCAACAAAATACTCCAATTGGCGATGGCCCTGTCCTTTTACCAGACAACCATTACCTGTCGAC
ACAATCTGCCCTTTCGAAAGATCCCAACGAAAAGCGTGACCACATGGTCCTTCTTGAGTTTGTAACTGCT
GCTGGGATTACACATGGCATGGATGAGCTCTACAAATGACCAATTATTGAAGGCCGCTAACGCGGCCTTT
TTTTGTTTCTGGTCTCCCAAAAATTTATTTGCTTATTAATCATCCGGCTCGTATAATGTGTGGAGGGCCC
AAGTTCACTTAAAAAGGAGAGCGACGATGAAATCTAACAATGCGCTCATCGTCATCCTCGGCACCGTCAC
CCTGGATGCTGTAGGCATAGGCTTGGTTATGCCGGTACTGCCGGGCCTCTTGCGGGATATCGTCCATTCC
GACAGCATCGCCAGTCACTATGGCGTGCTGCTAGCGCTATATGCGTTGATGCAATTTCTATGCGCACCCG
TTCTCGGAGCACTGTCCGACCGCTTTGGCCGCCGCCCAGTCCTGCTCGCTTCGCTACTTGGAGCCACTAT
CGACTACGCGATCATGGCGACCACACCCGTCCTGTGGATTCTCTACGCCGGACGCATCGTGGCCGGCATC
ACCGGCGCCACAGGTGCGGTTGCTGGCGCCTATATCGCCGACATCACCGATGGGGAAGATCGGGCTCGCC
ACTTCGGGCTCATGAGCGCTTGTTTCGGCGTGGGTATGGTGGCAGGCCCCGTGGCCGGGGGACTGTTGGG
CGCCATCTCCCTGCACGCACCATTCCTTGCGGCGGCGGTGCTCAACGGCCTCAACCTACTACTGGGCTGC
TTCCTAATGCAGGAGTCGCATAAGGGAGAGCGCCGTCCGATGCCCTTGAGAGCCTTCAACCCAGTCAGCT
CCTTCCGGTGGGCGCGGGGCATGACCATTGTGGCCGCACTTATGACTGTCTTCTTTATCATGCAACTCGT
AGGACAGGTGCCGGCAGCGCTCTGGGTCATTTTCGGCGAGGACCGCTTTCGCTGGAGCGCGACGATGAGC
GGCCTGTCGCTTGCGGTATTCGGAATCTTGCACGCCCTCGCTCAAGCCTTCGTCACTGGTCCCGCCACCA
AACGTTTCGGCGAGAAGCAGGCCATTATCGCCGGCATGGCGGCCGACGCGCTGGGCTACGTCTTGCTGGC
GTTCGCGACGCGAGGCTGGATGGCCTTCCCCATTATGATTCTTCTCGCTTCCGGCGGCATCGGGATGCCC
GCGTTGCAGGCCATGCTGTCCAGGCAGGTAGATGACGACCATCAGGGACAGCTTCAAGGATCGCTCGCGG
CTCTTACCAGCCTAACTTCGATCACTGGACCGCTGATCGTCACGGCGATTTATGCCGCCTCGGCGAGCAC
ATGGAACGGGTTGGCATGGATTGTAGGCGCCGCCCTATACCTTGTCTGCCTCCCCGCGTTGCGTCGCGGT
GCATGGAGCCGGGCCACCTCGACCTGAGACAATTGTCCAGATAAAAAAAATCCTTAGCTTTCGCTAAGGA
TGATTTCTTTATTGTAATTCATTAAGCATTCTGCCGACATGGAAGCCATCACAAACGGCATGATGAACCT
GAATCGCCAGCGGCATCAGCACCTTGTCGCCTTGCGTATAATATTTGCCCATGGTGAAAACGGGGGCGAA
GAAGTTGTCCATATTGGCCACGTTTAAATCAAAACTGGTGAAACTCACCCAGGGATTGGCTGAGACGAAA
AACATATTCTCAATAAACCCTTTAGGGAAATAGGCCAGGTTTTCACCGTAACACGCCACATCTTGCGAAT
ATATGTGTAGAAACTGCCGGAAATCGTCGTGGTATTCACTCCAGAGCGATGAAAACGTTTCAGTTTGCTC
ATGGAAAACGGTGTAACAAGGGTGAACACTATCCCATATCACCAGCTCACCGTCTTTCATTGCCATACGA
AATTCCGGATGAGCATTCATCAGGCGGGCAAGAATGTGAATAAAGGCCGGATAAAACTTGTGCTTATTTT
TCTTTACGGTCTTTAAAAAGGCCGTAATATCCAGCTGAACGGTCTGGTTATAGGTACATTGAGCAACTGA
CTGAAATGCCTCAAAATGTTCTTTACGATGCCATTGGGATATATCAACGGTGGTATATCCAGTGATTTTT
TTCTCCATTTTAGCTTCCTTAGCTCCTGAAAATCTCGATAACTCAAAAAATACGCCCGGTAGTGATCTTA
TTTCATTATGGTGAAAGTTGGAACCTCTTACGTGCCGATCAACGTCTCATTTTCGCCAGACCCTTGTCAT
TTAAATCGTAATTATTGGGGACCCCTGGATTCTCACCAATAAAAAACGCCCGGCGGCAACCGAGCGTTCT
GAACAAATCCAGATGGAGTTCTGAGGTCATTACTGGATCTATCAACAGGAGTCCAAGACTAGTCTTTTCC
GCTGCATAACCCTGCTTCGGGGTCATTATAGCGATTTTTTCGGTATATCCATCCTTTTTCGCACGATATA
CAGGATTTTGCCAAAGGGTTCGTGTAGACTTTCCTTGGTGTATCCAACGGCGTCAGCCGGGCAGGATAGG
TGAAGTAGGCCCACCCGCGAGCGGGTGTTCCTTCTTCACTGTCCCTTATTCGCACCTGGCGGTGCTCAAC
GGGAATCCTGCTCTGCGAGGCTGGCCGTAGGCCGGCCGCGATGCAGGTGGCTGCTGAACCCCCAGCCGGA
ACTGACCCCACAAGGCCCTAGCGTTTGCAATGCACCAGGTCATCATTGACCCAGGCGTGTTCCACCAGGC
CGCTGCCTCGCAACTCTTCGCAGGCTTCGCCAACCTGCTCGCGCCACTTCTTCACGCGGGTGGAATCCGA
TCCGCACATGAGGCGGAAGGTTTCCAGCTTGAGCGGGTACGGCTCCCGGTGCGAGCTGAAATAGTCGAAC
ATCCGTCGGGCCGTCGGCGACAGCTTGCGGTACTTCTCCCATATGAATTTCGTGTAGTGGTCGCCAGCAA
ACAGCACGACGATTTCCTCGTCGATCAGGACCTGGCAACGGGACGTTTTCTTGCCACGGTCCAGGACGCG
GAAGCGGTGCAGCAGCGACACCGATTCCAGGTGCCCAACGCGGTCGGACGTGAAGCCCATCGCCGTCGCC
TGTAGGCGCGACAGGCATTCCTCGGCCTTCGTGTAATACCGGCCATTGATCGACCAGCCCAGGTCCTGGC
AAAGCTCGTAGAACGTGAAGGTGATCGGCTCGCCGATAGGGGTGCGCTTCGCGTACTCCAACACCTGCTG
CCACACCAGTTCGTCATCGTCGGCCCGCAGCTCGACGCCGGTGTAGGTGATCTTCACGTCCTTGTTGACG
TGGAAAATGACCTTGTTTTGCAGCGCCTCGCGCGGGATTTTCTTGTTGCGCGTGGTGAACAGGGCAGAGC
GGGCCGTGTCGTTTGGCATCGCTCGCATCGTGTCCGGCCACGGCGCAATATCGAACAAGGAAAGCTGCAT
TTCCTTGATCTGCTGCTTCGTGTGTTTCAGCAACGCGGCCTGCTTGGCTTCGCTGACCTGTTTTGCCAGG
TCCTCGCCGGCGGTTTTTCGCTTCTTGGTCGTCATAGTTCCTCGCGTGTCGATGGTCATCGACTTCGCCA
AACCTGCCGCCTCCTGTTCGAGACGACGCGAACGCTCCACGGCGGCCGATGGCGCGGGCAGGGCAGGGGG
AGCCAGTTGCACGCTGTCGCGCTCGATCTTGGCCGTAGCTTGCTGGACTATCGAGCCGACGGACTGGAAG
GTTTCGCGGGGCGCACGCATGACGGTGCGGCTTGCGATGGTTTCGGCATCCTCGGCGGAAAACCCCGCGT
CGATCAGTTCTTGCCTGTATGCCTTCCGGTCAAACGTCCGATTCATTCACCCTCCTTGCGGGATTGCCCC
GGAATTAATTCCCCGGATCGATCCGTCGATCTTGATCCCCTGCGCCATCAGATCCTTGGCGGCAAGAAAG
CCATCCAGTTTACTTTGCAGGGCTTCCCAACCTTACCAGAGGGCGCCCCAGCTGGCAATTCCGGTTCGCT
TGCTGTCCATAAAACCGCCCAGTCTAGCTATCGCCATGTAAGCCCACTGCAAGCTACCTGCTTTCTCTTT
GCGCTTGCGTTTTCCCTTGTCCAGATAGCCCAGTAGCTGACATTCATCCGGGGTCAGCACCGTTTCTGCG
GACTGGCTTTCTACGTGGCTGCCATTTTTGGGGTGAGGCCGTTCGCGGCCGAGGGGCGCAGCCCCTGGGG
GGATGGGAGGCCCGCGTTAGCGGGCCGGGAGGGTTCGAGAAGGGGGGGCACCCCCCTTCGGCGTGCGCGG
TCACGCGCACAGGGCGCAGCCCTGGTTAAAAACAAGGTTTATAAATATTGGTTTAAAAGCAGGTTAAAAG
ACAGGTTAGCGGTGGCCGAAAAACGGGCGGAAACCCTTGCAAATGCTGGATTTTCTGCCTGTGGACAGCC
CCTCAAATGTCAATAGGTGCGCCCCTCATCTGTCAGCACTCTGCCCCTCAAGTGTCAAGGATCGCGCCCC
TCATCTGTCAGTAGTCGCGCCCCTCAAGTGTCAATACCGCAGGGCACTTATCCCCAGGCTTGTCCACATC
ATCTGTGGGAAACTCGCGTAAAATCAGGCGTTTTCGCCGATTTGCGAGGCTGGCCAGCTCCACGTCGCCG
GCCGAAATCGAGCCTGCCCCTCATCTGTCAACGCCGCGCCGGGTGAGTCGGCCCCTCAAGTGTCAACGTC
CGCCCCTCATCTGTCAGTGAGGGCCAAGTTTTCCGCGAGGTATCCACAACGCCGGCGGCCCTACATGGCT
CTGCTGTAGTGAGTGGGTTGCGCTCCGGCAGCGGTCCTGATCCCCCGCAGAAAAAAAGGATCTCAAGAAG
ATCCTTTGATCTTTTCTACGGCGCGCCCAATACCATTGTTCATTCCACGGACAAAAACAGAGAAAGGAAA
CGACAGAGGCCAAAAAGCCTCGCTTTCAGCACCTGTCGTTTCCTTTCTTTTCAGAGGGTATTTTAAATAA
AAACATTAAGTTATGACGAAGAAGAACGGAAACGCCTTAAACCGAAAATTTTCATAAATAGCGAAAACCC
GCGAGGTCGCCGCCCCGTAACCTGTCGGATCACCGGAAAGGACCCGTAAAGTGATAATGATTATCATCTA
CATATCACAACGTGCGTGGATTACGATTTTCTAGGGCGGCGGATTTGTCCTACTCAGGAGAGCGTTCACC
GACAAACAACAGATAAAACGAAAGGCCCAGTCTTTCGACTGAGCCTTTCGTTTTATTTGATGCCT
Features (pLannotate 1.2.2; 17 found; start..end, strand, type, name):
     18..866     -  CDS            rhaR: transcriptional activator of rhaR and rhaS; E. coli rhaR; needed for rhamnose-dependent activation of the rhaB promoter
    940..1776    -  CDS            rhaS: positive regulator of the rhaB promoter; E. coli rhaS; activated by L-rhamnose
   1922..2040    +  promoter       rhaB promoter: promoter of the E. coli rhaBAD operon, conferring tight induction with L-rhamnose and repression with D-glucose in the presence of RhaR and RhaS (Giacalone et al., 2006)
   2123..2836    +  CDS            Folding Reporter GFP: Folding Reporter GFP is a basic (constitutively fluorescent) green fluorescent protein published in 1999, derived from Aequorea victoria.
   2905..2928    +  promoter       trc promoter (fragment): strong E. coli promoter; hybrid between the trp and lac UV5 promoters
   2967..4157    +  CDS            TcR: tetracycline efflux protein; tet; confers resistance to tetracycline
   4168..4207    -  terminator     bacterial terminator (fragment): putative bacterial transcription terminator
   4212..4838    -  CDS            CmR (fragment): chloramphenicol acetyltransferase; cat; confers resistance to chloramphenicol
   4839..4941    -  promoter       cat promoter: promoter of the E. coli cat gene encoding chloramphenicol acetyltransferase
   4999..5093    -  terminator     lambda t0 terminator: transcription terminator from phage lambda
   5239..5347    +  oriT           oriT: incP origin of transfer
   5408..6556    -  CDS            trfA: trans-acting replication protein that binds to and activates oriV
   6608..6889    -  CDS            tnpA (fragment): TN5P_ECOLX - Also known as tnp. Experimental evidence at protein level: Swiss-Prot protein existence level 1. Mediates transposition of transposon Tn5 by a 'cut and paste' mechanism. First, the monomeric transposase binds the 19 bp inverted DNA repeats flanking the transposon. Then, dimerization of the DNA- bound transposase creates a synaptic DNA complex. After nicking of the first DNA strand, excision of the transposon proceeds through a series of intermediates. The transposase then mediates the insertion of the transposon at a new site by strand transfer. The activity of the wild- type tran
   6949..7480    -  rep_origin     oriV: incP origin of replication
   7536..7571    -  rep_origin     CloDF13 ori (fragment): Plasmids containing the CloDF13 (CDF) origin of replication can be propagated in E. coli cells that contain additional plasmids with compatible origins.
   7593..7860    +  misc_feature   cos (fragment): lambda cos site; allows packaging into phage lambda particles
   7883..7969    -  terminator     rrnB T1 terminator: Escherichia coli rrnB; transcription terminator T1 from the E. coli rrnB gene
