[The description below was written by a language model from this plasmid's Addgene catalogue record and pLannotate feature annotations shown in this document.]
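Description:
SAGA014 is a low-copy synthetic-biology plasmid built on a pSEVAx21 backbone, meaning it replicates through the broad-host-range RK2 (incP) system. The feature table shows oriV together with the trfA gene, whose product binds and activates that origin, plus an incP oriT that permits conjugal mobilisation when transfer functions are supplied in trans. It is propagated in E. coli under tetracycline selection. The annotation also picks up short fragments of a Tn5 transposase, a CloDF13 origin and a lambda cos site; these are partial matches and are probably backbone remnants rather than functional parts. Lambda t0 and rrnB T1 terminators insulate the cargo region.

The payload is the "SAGA" triple selection cassette, gfp–tetA(RK2)–CmTrunc, intended for in vivo recombineering of plasmid DNA in E. coli. The rhaS and rhaR activator genes sit divergently from the rhaBAD promoter, which gives L-rhamnose-inducible, glucose-repressible expression of a Folding Reporter GFP; the insert name indicates a high-strength bicistronic design (BCD) translation element upstream of it. Downstream lies the tetracycline efflux gene tetA, preceded by a trc promoter fragment and recorded as carrying a mutation in its translation initiation region. In the opposite orientation, a cat promoter drives a chloramphenicol acetyltransferase gene annotated only as a fragment, consistent with the "CmTrunc" name, so it presumably does not confer chloramphenicol resistance as it stands. Together these offer a fluorescent screen and drug-based selection, though the record does not spell out how each element is used during recombineering or how the truncated marker is meant to function. The cassette is described as supporting plasmid engineering at any copy number.
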