Addgene plasmid #240763: SAGA014
Purpose: Plasmid contains the triple selection cassette gfp - tetARK2- CmTrunc that allows for in vivo recombineering in E.coli.
Depositing lab: Morten Norholm. Depositing organization: Danmarks Tekniske Universitet. Publication: Simple and robust in vivo engineering of plasmid DNA at any copy number in Escherichia coli. Sepulchro AGV, Kozlowski HCJ, Norholm MHH. Commun Biol. 2025 Jun 17;8(1):933. doi: 10.1038/s42003-025-08361-9. PubMed 40527904.
Backbone
  Vector backbone: pSEVAx21
  Vector type: Synthetic Biology
Growth in bacteria
  Bacterial resistance: Tetracycline, 10 μg/mL
  Growth temperature: 37°C
  Growth strain: DH5alpha
  Copy number: Low Copy
Gene/Insert
  Gene/Insert name: SAGA RK2 PrhaBAD BCD_high - gfp - tetARK2- CmTrunc
  Species: Unspecified
  Mutation: Mutation on translation initiation region of tetA
  Cloning method: Other
Terms and licenses: Academic/Nonprofit Terms; Industry Terms: Not Available to Industry
How to cite: SAGA014 was a gift from Morten Norholm (Addgene plasmid # 240763 ; http://n2t.net/addgene:240763 ; RRID:Addgene_240763)
